>Addgene plasmid #34546 | KHBD00443 | depositor partial sequence | sequence record 41113 | KHBD00443 sequence 660 bps
ATGGAATTTTCACTGCTCAACAAGGCGAACTTCGACAAGGATTGTTTGTACACCGCGAACTCGGAGTTCT
ACAACAGCGGCGCCAATGGAGGAGGACTCTCCGTGGCCAATCACATAAATCACTACAACCTCATGATTGA
CTCCAGTTACAAGCTCTGCGCCAACGAGTCCGCAATCCGGGGTTCCCTCAACCAGGAGTCGAGCTTATTG
TTCTCCAAAATCACCACTGTCTCCGAGTTTTACCCGGCCACCCATAACATTGGCTCCTACAACACGGACT
TCCATTTGAAGTCCTATGGAGACGACGGCTTGAGCCTGACCGACAAATCAAAACAGAGGCGCATTCGCAC
CACTTTCACGTCCAACCAGCTGAACGAGCTGGAGAAGATCTTCCTGGAAACCCACTACCCAGATATCTAC
ACCAGGGAAGAGATCGCATCCAAGCTGCACTTGACGGAAGCTCGAGTTCAGGTCTGGTTCCAGAACAGAA
GAGCCAAGTTTCGCAAGCAGGAGAGGCATGCCATTTACATAATGAAGGACAAGTCGAGCAAATTGGATGG
CCGGAAGAATCCTGTAGCAGGATCGAAATACCTGGGCCCATCTCTCAAGGGACCCCAGAATGGCCATGGC
CGTCAAATGAAATGCTTATACGATCAAATA
