>Addgene plasmid #34546 | KHBD00443 | addgene partial sequence | sequence record 42568 | M13-F20 5'-TGTAAAACGACGGCCAGT-3'
TTTTTGACTGATAGTGACCTGTTCGTTGCAACAAATTGATGAGCAATGCTTTTTTATAATGCCAACTTTG
TACAAAAAAGTTGGCACCATGGAATTTTCACTGCTCAACAAGGCGAACTTCGACAAGGATTGTTTGTACA
CCGCGAACTCGGAGTTCTACAACAGCGGCGCCAATGGAGGAGGACTCTCCGTGGCCAATCACATAAATCA
CTACAACCTCATGATTGACTCCAGTTACAAGCTCTGCGCCAACGAGTCCGCAATCCGGGGTTCCCTCAAC
CAGGAGTCGAGCTTATTGTTCTCCAAAATCACCACTGTCTCCGAGTTTTACCCGGCCACCCATAACATTG
GCTCCTACAACACGGACTTCCATTTGAAGTCCTATGGAGACGACGGCTTGAGCCTGACCGACAAATCAAA
ACAGAGGCGCATTCGCACCACTTTCACGTCCAACCAGCTGAACGAGCTGGAGAAGATCTTCCTGGAAACC
CACTACCCAGATATCTACACCAGGGAAGAGATCGCATCCAAGCTGCACTTGACGGAAGCTCGAGTTCAGG
TCTGGTTCCAGAACAGAAGAGCCAAGTTTCGCAAGCAGGAGAGGCATGCCATTTACATAATGAAGGACAA
GTCGAGCAAATTGGATGGCCGGAAGAATCCTGTAGCAGGATCGAAATACCTGGGCCCATCTCTCAAGGGA
CCCCAGAATGGCCATGGCCGTCAAATGAAATGCTTATACGATCAAATATTGCCAACTTTCTTGTACAAAG
TTGGCATTATAAGAAAGCATTGCTTATCAATTTGTTGCAACGAACAGGTCACTATCAGTCAAAATAAAAT
CATTATTTGCCATCCAGCTGATATCCCCTA
