[The description below was written by a language model from this plasmid's Addgene catalogue record.]
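Description:
KHBD00443 is a Gateway entry-type clone built in the pDONR221 donor vector backbone, carrying the open reading frame of the Drosophila melanogaster gene CG11182, also known as PHDP (putative homeodomain protein). The insert is recorded as about 660 bp in a backbone of roughly 2.5 kb once the donor cassette has been replaced. The plasmid is maintained in E. coli as a high-copy plasmid and is selected with kanamycin. No feature table accompanies the record, so the exact positions of the recombination sites, origin and marker are not documented here. In general, cloning into pDONR221 by a BP reaction leaves the insert flanked by attL sites, and the M13 forward and reverse primer sites listed for sequencing lie on either side of the insert.

The construct has no stated promoter, tag or reporter, which fits its role as a shuttle clone rather than an expression vector. The ORF is meant to be moved by Gateway recombination into destination vectors that supply the regulatory elements and fusion partners. The depositor notes that ORFs in this collection were cloned open-ended, without a stop codon, so the coding sequence can be read through into a C-terminal fusion provided by the destination vector. The clone belongs to a collection associated with work on automated protein–DNA interaction screening of Drosophila regulatory elements. This suggests its purpose is to supply a transcription factor ORF for such interaction assays, although the specific destination vectors are not given in the record.
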