Addgene plasmid #34546: KHBD00443
Depositing lab: Bart Deplancke. Depositing organization: Swiss Federal Institute of Technology (EPFL). Publication: Automated protein-DNA interaction screening of Drosophila regulatory elements. Korneel Hens, Jean-Daniel Feuz, Alina Isakova, Antonina Lagovitina, Andreas Massouras, Julien Bryois, Patrick Callaerts, Susan E. Celniker, Bart Deplancke. Nat Methods. 2011 Oct 30;8(12):1065-70. 10.1038/nmeth.1763 PubMed 22037703.
Backbone
  Vector backbone: pDONR221
  Backbone manufacturer: Invitrogen
  Backbone size w/o insert (bp): 2536
  Vector type: Gateway Donor Vector
Growth in bacteria
  Bacterial resistance: Kanamycin, 50 μg/mL
  Growth temperature: 37°C
  Growth strain: DH5alpha
  Copy number: High Copy
Gene/Insert
  Gene/Insert name: CG11182 (alt names: FBgn0025334; PHDP; Putative homeodomain protein)
  Species: D. melanogaster (fly)
  Insert size (bp): 660
  Entrez Gene: PHDP (a.k.a. Dmel_CG11182, CG11182, Dmel\CG11182, anon-60Ac)
  Cloning method: Gateway Cloning
  Sequencing primers: 5′ M13F; 3′ M13R
Terms and licenses: Academic/Nonprofit Terms; Industry Terms: Not Available to Industry
Depositor comments: Please note that the ORFs in this collection were cloned open-ended (without a stop codon).
How to cite: KHBD00443 was a gift from Bart Deplancke (Addgene plasmid # 34546 ; http://n2t.net/addgene:34546 ; RRID:Addgene_34546)
